Addgene plasmid #237155: LgBiT-AR/AR-SmBiT Bidirectional Vector
Purpose: Express LgBiT-AR/AR-SmBiT Fusion Protein in Mammalian Cells under a CMV promoter
Depositing lab: Promega Corporation.
Backbone
  Vector backbone: pFN217K LgBiT CMV-Hyg Flexi Vector and pFC220K SmBiT CMV-Blast Flexi Vector
  Vector type: Mammalian Expression
  Selectable markers: Hygromycin
Growth in bacteria
  Bacterial resistance: Ampicillin, 100 μg/mL
  Growth temperature: 37°C
  Growth strain: DH5alpha
  Copy number: High Copy
Gene/Insert 1
  Gene/Insert name: AR
  Species: H. sapiens (human)
  Mutation: None
  Entrez Gene: AR (a.k.a. AIS, AR8, DHTR, HUMARA, HYSP1, KD, NR3C4, SBMA, SMAX1, TFM)
  Promoter: CMV
  Tag / fusion protein: LgBiT (N terminal on backbone)
  Cloning method: Other
Gene/Insert 2
  Gene/Insert name: AR
  Species: H. sapiens (human)
  Entrez Gene: AR (a.k.a. AIS, AR8, DHTR, HUMARA, HYSP1, KD, NR3C4, SBMA, SMAX1, TFM)
  Tag / fusion protein: SmBiT (N terminal on backbone)
Terms and licenses: Academic/Nonprofit Terms; Industry Terms
How to cite: LgBiT-AR/AR-SmBiT Bidirectional Vector was a gift from Promega Corporation (Addgene plasmid # 237155 ; http://n2t.net/addgene:237155 ; RRID:Addgene_237155)
