[The description below was written by a language model from this plasmid's Addgene catalogue record and pLannotate feature annotations shown in this document.]
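Description:
LgBiT-AR/AR-SmBiT Bidirectional Vector is an 11.7 kb mammalian expression plasmid assembled from elements of two Flexi backbones (pFN217K LgBiT CMV-Hyg and pFC220K SmBiT CMV-Blast). It is propagated in E. coli at high copy from a ColE1/pUC-type origin under ampicillin selection, and a cer fragment helps keep the plasmid monomeric. For selection in mammalian cells it carries a hygromycin phosphotransferase (hph) gene driven by the SV40 enhancer/early promoter and ended by a synthetic poly(A) signal.

The payload is two copies of the full-length human androgen receptor (AR) coding sequence arranged divergently around a shared CMV enhancer. On one side, the enhancer with the full CMV immediate-early promoter and a chimeric β-globin/immunoglobulin intron drives AR. The SmBiT peptide is too short to be annotated, but the construct name and the space downstream of this AR copy suggest a C-terminal fusion, whereas the catalogue field lists the tag as N-terminal. On the opposite strand, a minimal CMV promoter fragment next to the same enhancer drives a NanoLuc-derived fragment, corresponding to LgBiT, fused upstream of the second AR copy. Each unit ends in an SV40 poly(A) signal. T7 and SP6 promoters sit just upstream of the respective reading frames and could support in vitro transcription.

LgBiT and SmBiT are the complementary subunits of split NanoLuc luciferase, which regain activity when brought together. Co-expressing both fusions from one plasmid therefore allows a luminescent readout of AR self-association, such as dimerisation or N/C-terminal interaction. The record itself states only that the purpose is expression of the two fusion proteins in mammalian cells.
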