Features (pLannotate 1.2.2; 27 found; start..end, strand, type, name):
      8..89      -  polyA_signal   SV40 poly(A) signal: SV40 polyadenylation signal
    112..195     -  CDS            large T antigen (fragment): large T antigen from SV40 (simian virus 40)
    251..283     -  misc_feature   MCS (fragment): pUC18/19 multiple cloning site
    292..3048    -  CDS            AR: ANDR_HUMAN - Also known as DHTR, NR3C4. Experimental evidence at protein level: Swiss-Prot protein existence level 1. [Isoform 4]: Lacks the C-terminal ligand-binding domain and may therefore constitutively activate the transcription of a specific set of genes independently of steroid hormones. From Homo sapiens (Human).
   3106..3579    -  CDS            Nluc (fragment): NanoLuc® luciferase human codon-optimized
   3618..3636    -  promoter       SP6 promoter: promoter for bacteriophage SP6 RNA polymerase
   3662..3684    -  promoter       minimal CMV promoter (fragment): human cytomegalovirus (CMV) immediate early promoter
   3694..4059    +  enhancer       CMV enhancer: human cytomegalovirus immediate early enhancer
   4061..4260    +  promoter       CMV promoter: human cytomegalovirus (CMV) immediate early promoter
   4399..4531    +  intron         chimeric intron: chimera between introns from human β-globin and immunoglobulin heavy chain genes
   4575..4593    +  promoter       T7 promoter: promoter for bacteriophage T7 RNA polymerase
   4607..7363    +  CDS            AR: ANDR_HUMAN - Also known as DHTR, NR3C4. Experimental evidence at protein level: Swiss-Prot protein existence level 1. [Isoform 4]: Lacks the C-terminal ligand-binding domain and may therefore constitutively activate the transcription of a specific set of genes independently of steroid hormones. From Homo sapiens (Human).
   7462..7491    +  misc_feature   MCS (fragment): pUC18/19 multiple cloning site
   7498..7547    +  CDS            SET1 (fragment): solubility-enhancement tag derived from T7 phage gene 10B
   7555..7574    +  terminator     T7 terminator (fragment): transcription terminator for bacteriophage T7 RNA polymerase
   7596..7717    -  polyA_signal   SV40 poly(A) signal: SV40 polyadenylation signal
   7740..7808    -  CDS            large T antigen (fragment): large T antigen from SV40 (simian virus 40)
   7813..7845    +  rep_origin     M13 ori (fragment): M13 bacteriophage origin of replication; arrow indicates direction of (+) strand synthesis
   7846..7897    -  misc_feature   bom (fragment): basis of mobility region from pBR322
   7962..8319    +  promoter       SV40 promoter: SV40 enhancer and early promoter
   8350..9372    +  CDS            hph: KHYB_ECOLX - Experimental evidence at protein level: Swiss-Prot protein existence level 1. The aminoglycoside phosphotransferases achieve inactivation of their antibiotic substrates by phosphorylation. Only phosphorylates hygromycin and closely related compounds such as demethyl analogs and destomycin. From Escherichia coli.
   9411..9459    +  polyA_signal   poly(A) signal: synthetic polyadenylation signal
   9480..9572    -  CDS            tnpA (fragment): TN5P_ECOLX - Also known as tnp. Experimental evidence at protein level: Swiss-Prot protein existence level 1. Mediates transposition of transposon Tn5 by a 'cut and paste' mechanism. First, the monomeric transposase binds the 19 bp inverted DNA repeats flanking the transposon. Then, dimerization of the DNA- bound transposase creates a synaptic DNA complex. After nicking of the first DNA strand, excision of the transposon proceeds through a series of intermediates. The transposase then mediates the insertion of the transposon at a new site by strand transfer. The activity of the wild- type tran
   9615..9719    +  promoter       AmpR promoter: bla
   9720..10580   +  CDS            AmpR: β-lactamase; bla; confers resistance to ampicillin, carbenicillin, and related antibiotics
  10738..11326   -  rep_origin     ori: high-copy-number ColE1/pMB1/pBR322/pUC origin of replication
  11442..11659   +  misc_feature   cer region (fragment): ColE1-derived recombination site that helps to maintain plasmids as monomers
>Addgene plasmid #237155 | LgBiT-AR/AR-SmBiT Bidirectional Vector | addgene full sequence | sequence record 473378 | Addgene NGS Result
GACGTCGGCAGTGAAAAAAATGCTTTATTTGTGAAATTTGTGATGCTATTGCTTTATTTGTAACCATTAT
AAGCTGCAATAAACAAGTTAACAACAACAATTGCATTCATTTTATGTTTCAGGTTCAGGGGGAGGTGTGG
GAGGTTTTTTAAAGCAAGTAAAACCTCTACAAATGTGGTATGGCTGATTATGATCCGCGGCCGCAATACG
TCGACGTTATCAGCTGACTTCGTACGAGAGCCTAGGTGTTTCTAGAGGATCCCCGGGTACCGAGCCCGAA
TTCGTTTAAACCTGGGTGTGGAAATAGATGGGCTTGACTTTCCCAGAAAGGATCTTGGGCACTTGCACAG
AGATGATCTCTGCCATCATTTCCGGAAAGTCCACGCTCACCATGTGTGACTTGATTAGCAGGTCAAAAGT
GAACTGATGCAGCTCTCTCGCAATAGGCTGCACGGAGTCCAGGAGCTTGGTGAGCTGGTAGAAGCGTCTT
GAGCAGGATGTGGGATTTTTTCTTTTGCATGCAATGATACGATCGAGTTCCTTGATGTAGTTCATTCGAA
GTTCATCAAAGAATTTTTGATTTTTCAGCCCATCCACTGGAATAATGCTGAAGAGTAGCAGTGCTTTCAT
GCACAGGAATTCCTGGGGGGTGATTTGGAGCCATCCAAACTCTTGAGAGAGGTGCCTCATTCGGACACAC
TGGCTGTACATCCGGGACTTGTGCATGCGGTACTCATTGAAAACCAGATCAGGGGCGAAGTAGAGCATCC
TGGAGTTGACATTGGTGAAGGATCGCCAGCCCATGGCAAACACCATGAGCCCCATCCAGGAGTACTGAAT
GACAGCCATCTGGTCGTCCACGTGTAAGTTGCGGAAGCCAGGCAAGGCCTTGGCCCACTTGACCACGTGT
ACAAGCTGTCTCTCTCCCAGTTCATTGAGGCTAGAGAGCAAGGCTGCAAAGGAGTCGGGCTGGTTGTTGT
CGTGTCCAGCACACACTACACCTGGCTCAATGGCTTCCAGGACATTCAGAAAGATGGGCTGACATTCATA
GCCTTCAATGTGTGACACTGTCAGCTTCTGGGTTGTCTCCTCAGTGGGGCTGGTGGTGCTGGAAGCCTCT
CCTTCCTCCTGTAGTTTCAGATTACCAAGTTTCTTCAGCTTCCGGGCTCCCAGAGTCATCCCTGCTTCAT
AACATTTCCGAAGACGACAAGATGGACAATTTTTCCTTCGGAATTTATCAATAGTGCAATCATTTCTGCT
GGCGCACAGGTACTTCTGTTTCCCTTCAGCGGCTCTTTTGAAGAAGACCTTGCAGCTTCCACATGTGAGA
GCTCCATAGTGACACCCAGAAGCTTCATCTCCACAGATCAGGCAGGTCTTCTGGGGTGGAAAGTAATAGT
CAATGGGCAAAACATGGTCCCTGGCAGTCTCCAAACGCATGTCCCCGTAAGGTCCGGAGTAGCTATCCAT
CCAGGGGCCCATTTCGCTTTTGACACAAGTGGGACTGGGATAGGGCACTCTGCTCACCATGCCGCCAGGG
TACCACACATCAGGTGCGGTGAAGTCGCTTTCCTGGCCCGCCAGCCCCTGAGGGGGCCGAGTGTAGCCGT
AGGGGGCTACAGCTCCCGCCTCGCCGCCGCCGCCGCCGCCGCCGCCGCCGCCGCCGCCGCCGCCGCCGCC
GCCGCCACCACCCCCACCACCACCACACGGTCCATACAACTGGCCTTCTTCGGCTGTGAAGAGAGTGTGC
CAGGATGAGGAAGCGGCGGCTGAGGGTGACCCAGAACCGGGTCCCGCTGCACCCGCGCCATGCAGGCTCG
CCAGGTCCCCATAGCGGCACTGCGCCGCCGCAGCCGCCCAGGCGCTGCCGTAGTCCAGCGGGTTCTCCAG
CTTGATGCGAGCGTGGGGATGGGGAGGCGGCGGAGGGGGCGGCGGTCCGGCCAGAGCCAGTGGAAAGTTG
TAGTAGTCGCGACTCTGGTACGCAGCTGCCTCGTCCAGTGCTCCGGACTTGTAGAGAGACAGGGTAGACG
GCAGTTCAAGTGTCCCGGAGCTCCCTGCTGCAGCGCTGCCAGAGCAGCCTAGGCTCTCGCCTTCTAGCCC
TTTGGTGTAACCTCCCTTGAAAGGGGAATACTCAGCAGTATCTTCAGTGCTCTTGCCTGCGCTGTCGTCT
AGCAGAGAACCTTTGCATTCGGCCAATGGGGCACAAGGAGTGGGACGCACAGCGGGTGGAACTCCCAAAA
GTGGGGCGTACATGCAATCCCCCCGAAGCTGTTCCCCTGGACTCAGATGCTCCAACGCCTCCACACCCAG
GCCCATGGACACCGACACTGCCTTACACAACTCCTTGGCGTTGTCAGAAATGGTCGAAGTGCCCCCTAAG
TAATTGTCCTTGGAGGAAGTGGGAGCCCCCGAGGCTTCCCTCGCTCTCCCGCTGCTGCTGCCTTCGGATA
CTGCTTCCTGCTGCTGTTGCTGAAGGAGTTGCATGGTGCTGGCCTCGCTCAGGATGTCTTTAAGGTCAGC
GGAGCAGCTGCTTAAGCCGGGGAAAGTGGGGCCCAGCAGGGACAACGTGGATGGGGCAGCTGAGTCATCC
TCGTCCGGAGGTGCTGGCAGCTGCTGCGGCAGCCCCTTGCTGGCGGCCACGGCGGCTCCAGGCTCTGGGA
CGCAACCTCTCTCGGGGTGGCACTCCAGGGCCGACTGCGGCTGTGAAGGTTGCTGTTCCTCATCCAGGAC
CAGGTAGCCTGTGGGGCCTCTACGATGGGCTTGGGGAGAACCATCCTCACCCTGCTGCTGCTGCTGCTGC
CTGGGGCTAGTCTCTTGCTGCTGCTGCTGCTGCTGCTGCTGCTGCTGCTGCTGCTGCTGCTGCTGCTGCT
GCTGCTGCAGCAGCAGCAAACTGGCGCCGGGAGGTGCTGCGCTCGCGGCCTCTGGGTGCCTGGGGCCCGG
GTTCTGGATCACTTCGCGCACGCTCTGGAACAGATTCTGGAAAGCTCCTCGGTAGGTCTTGGACGGCGGC
CGAGGGTAGACCCTTCCCAGCCCTAACTGCACTTCCATGGCGATCGCACCGCTCGAGCCTCCACCTCCGC
TCCCGCCACCACCGGAGCTCCCACTGTTGATGGTTACTCGGAACAGCATGGAGCCGTCGGGGGTGATCAG
GCGCTCGTCGATAATTTTGTTGCCGTTCCACAGGGTCCCTGTTACAGTGATCTTTTTGCCGTCGAACACG
GCGATGCCTTCATACGGCCGTCCGAAATAGTTCAGCATGTTCGGCGTAACCCCGTCGATTACCAGTGTGC
CATAGGGCAGGATCACCTTAAAGTGATGATCATCCACAGGGTACACCACCTTAAACACCTCTTCGATCTG
GGCCATTTGGTCGGCGCTCAGACCTTCATACGGGATGATGACATGGATGTCGATCTTCAGGGCATTTTCA
CCGCTCCGGACAATCCTTTGGATCGGAGTTACGGACACGGCGAGATTCTGCAGCAAACTGGACACACCTC
CCTGTTCAAGGACTTGGTCCAGGTTGTAGGCGGCTGTCTGTTCCCAGTCCCCAACGAAATCTTCGAGTGT
GAAGACCATGGTGAGCGCTAGCTGCAAAAAGAACAAGTAGCTTGTATTCTATAGTGTCACCTAAATGGGC
GATCTGACGGTTCACTAAACCAGCTCTGCTTATATAGGCCTCCCTGGCGCGCCACTAGTTATTAATAGTA
ATCAATTACGGGGTCATTAGTTCATAGCCCATATATGGAGTTCCGCGTTACATAACTTACGGTAAATGGC
CCGCCTGGCTGACCGCCCAACGACCCCCGCCCATTGACGTCAATAATGACGTATGTTCCCATAGTAACGC
CAATAGGGACTTTCCATTGACGTCAATGGGTGGAGTATTTACGGTAAACTGCCCACTTGGCAGTACATCA
AGTGTATCATATGCCAAGTCCGCCCCCTATTGACGTCAATGACGGTAAATGGCCCGCCTGGCATTATGCC
CAGTACATGACCTTACGGGACTTTCCTACTTGGCAGTACATCTACGTATTAGTCATCGCTATTACCATGG
TGATGCGGTTTTGGCAGTACACCAATGGGCGTGGATAGCGGTTTGACTCACGGGGATTTCCAAGTCTCCA
CCCCATTGACGTCAATGGGAGTTTGTTTTGGCACCAAAATCAACGGGACTTTCCAAAATGTCGTAATAAC
CCCGCCCCGTTGACGCAAATGGGCGGTAGGCGTGTACGGTGGGAGGTCTATATAAGCAGAGCTGGTTTAG
TGAACCGTCAGATCACTAGAAGCTTTATTGCGGTAGTTTATCACAGTTAAATTGCTAACGCAGTCAGTGC
TTCTGACACAACAGTCTCGAACTTAAGCTGCAGAAGTTGGTCGTGAGGCACTGGGCAGGTAAGTATCAAG
GTTACAAGACAGGTTTAAGGAGACCAATAGAAACTGGGCTTGTCGAGACAGAGAAGACTCTTGCGTTTCT
GATAGGCACCTATTGGTCTTACTGACATCCACTTTGCCTTTCTCTCCACAGGTGTCCACTCCCAGTTCAA
TTACAGCTCTTAAGGCTAGAGTATTAATACGACTCACTATAGGGCTAGCGATCGCCATGGAAGTGCAGTT
AGGGCTGGGAAGGGTCTACCCTCGGCCGCCGTCCAAGACCTACCGAGGAGCTTTCCAGAATCTGTTCCAG
AGCGTGCGCGAAGTGATCCAGAACCCGGGCCCCAGGCACCCAGAGGCCGCGAGCGCAGCACCTCCCGGCG
CCAGTTTGCTGCTGCTGCAGCAGCAGCAGCAGCAGCAGCAGCAGCAGCAGCAGCAGCAGCAGCAGCAGCA
GCAGCAGCAAGAGACTAGCCCCAGGCAGCAGCAGCAGCAGCAGGGTGAGGATGGTTCTCCCCAAGCCCAT
CGTAGAGGCCCCACAGGCTACCTGGTCCTGGATGAGGAACAGCAACCTTCACAGCCGCAGTCGGCCCTGG
AGTGCCACCCCGAGAGAGGTTGCGTCCCAGAGCCTGGAGCCGCCGTGGCCGCCAGCAAGGGGCTGCCGCA
GCAGCTGCCAGCACCTCCGGACGAGGATGACTCAGCTGCCCCATCCACGTTGTCCCTGCTGGGCCCCACT
TTCCCCGGCTTAAGCAGCTGCTCCGCTGACCTTAAAGACATCCTGAGCGAGGCCAGCACCATGCAACTCC
TTCAGCAACAGCAGCAGGAAGCAGTATCCGAAGGCAGCAGCAGCGGGAGAGCGAGGGAAGCCTCGGGGGC
TCCCACTTCCTCCAAGGACAATTACTTAGGGGGCACTTCGACCATTTCTGACAACGCCAAGGAGTTGTGT
AAGGCAGTGTCGGTGTCCATGGGCCTGGGTGTGGAGGCGTTGGAGCATCTGAGTCCAGGGGAACAGCTTC
GGGGGGATTGCATGTACGCCCCACTTTTGGGAGTTCCACCCGCTGTGCGTCCCACTCCTTGTGCCCCATT
GGCCGAATGCAAAGGTTCTCTGCTAGACGACAGCGCAGGCAAGAGCACTGAAGATACTGCTGAGTATTCC
CCTTTCAAGGGAGGTTACACCAAAGGGCTAGAAGGCGAGAGCCTAGGCTGCTCTGGCAGCGCTGCAGCAG
GGAGCTCCGGGACACTTGAACTGCCGTCTACCCTGTCTCTCTACAAGTCCGGAGCACTGGACGAGGCAGC
TGCGTACCAGAGTCGCGACTACTACAACTTTCCACTGGCTCTGGCCGGACCGCCGCCCCCTCCGCCGCCT
CCCCATCCCCACGCTCGCATCAAGCTGGAGAACCCGCTGGACTACGGCAGCGCCTGGGCGGCTGCGGCGG
CGCAGTGCCGCTATGGGGACCTGGCGAGCCTGCATGGCGCGGGTGCAGCGGGACCCGGTTCTGGGTCACC
CTCAGCCGCCGCTTCCTCATCCTGGCACACTCTCTTCACAGCCGAAGAAGGCCAGTTGTATGGACCGTGT
GGTGGTGGTGGGGGTGGTGGCGGCGGCGGCGGCGGCGGCGGCGGCGGCGGCGGCGGCGGCGGCGGCGGCG
GCGAGGCGGGAGCTGTAGCCCCCTACGGCTACACTCGGCCCCCTCAGGGGCTGGCGGGCCAGGAAAGCGA
CTTCACCGCACCTGATGTGTGGTACCCTGGCGGCATGGTGAGCAGAGTGCCCTATCCCAGTCCCACTTGT
GTCAAAAGCGAAATGGGCCCCTGGATGGATAGCTACTCCGGACCTTACGGGGACATGCGTTTGGAGACTG
CCAGGGACCATGTTTTGCCCATTGACTATTACTTTCCACCCCAGAAGACCTGCCTGATCTGTGGAGATGA
AGCTTCTGGGTGTCACTATGGAGCTCTCACATGTGGAAGCTGCAAGGTCTTCTTCAAAAGAGCCGCTGAA
GGGAAACAGAAGTACCTGTGCGCCAGCAGAAATGATTGCACTATTGATAAATTCCGAAGGAAAAATTGTC
CATCTTGTCGTCTTCGGAAATGTTATGAAGCAGGGATGACTCTGGGAGCCCGGAAGCTGAAGAAACTTGG
TAATCTGAAACTACAGGAGGAAGGAGAGGCTTCCAGCACCACCAGCCCCACTGAGGAGACAACCCAGAAG
CTGACAGTGTCACACATTGAAGGCTATGAATGTCAGCCCATCTTTCTGAATGTCCTGGAAGCCATTGAGC
CAGGTGTAGTGTGTGCTGGACACGACAACAACCAGCCCGACTCCTTTGCAGCCTTGCTCTCTAGCCTCAA
TGAACTGGGAGAGAGACAGCTTGTACACGTGGTCAAGTGGGCCAAGGCCTTGCCTGGCTTCCGCAACTTA
CACGTGGACGACCAGATGGCTGTCATTCAGTACTCCTGGATGGGGCTCATGGTGTTTGCCATGGGCTGGC
GATCCTTCACCAATGTCAACTCCAGGATGCTCTACTTCGCCCCTGATCTGGTTTTCAATGAGTACCGCAT
GCACAAGTCCCGGATGTACAGCCAGTGTGTCCGAATGAGGCACCTCTCTCAAGAGTTTGGATGGCTCCAA
ATCACCCCCCAGGAATTCCTGTGCATGAAAGCACTGCTACTCTTCAGCATTATTCCAGTGGATGGGCTGA
AAAATCAAAAATTCTTTGATGAACTTCGAATGAACTACATCAAGGAACTCGATCGTATCATTGCATGCAA
AAGAAAAAATCCCACATCCTGCTCAAGACGCTTCTACCAGCTCACCAAGCTCCTGGACTCCGTGCAGCCT
ATTGCGAGAGAGCTGCATCAGTTCACTTTTGACCTGCTAATCAAGTCACACATGGTGAGCGTGGACTTTC
CGGAAATGATGGCAGAGATCATCTCTGTGCAAGTGCCCAAGATCCTTTCTGGGAAAGTCAAGCCCATCTA
TTTCCACACCCAGGTTTCTCAAGGCAGTTCAGGTGGTGGCGGGAGCGGAGGTGGAGGCTCGAGCGGTGTG
ACCGGCTACCGGCTGTTCGAGGAGATTCTGTAAGGCCGCGACTCTAGAGTCGACCTGCAGGCATGCAAGC
TGATCCGGCTGCTAACAAAGCCCGAAAGGAAGCTGAGTTGGCTGCTGCCACCGCTGAGCAATAACTAGCA
TAACCCCTTGGGGCGGCCGCTTCGAGCAGACATGATAAGATACATTGATGAGTTTGGACAAACCACAACT
AGAATGCAGTGAAAAAAATGCTTTATTTGTGAAATTTGTGATGCTATTGCTTTATTTGTAACCATTATAA
GCTGCAATAAACAAGTTAACAACAACAATTGCATTCATTTTATGTTTCAGGTTCAGGGGGAGATGTGGGA
GGTTTTTTTAAGCAAGTAAAACCTCTACAAATGTGGTAAAATCGAATTTTAACAAAATATTAACGCTTAC
AATTTCCTGATGCGGTATTTTCTCCTTACGCATCTGTGCGGTATTTCACACCGCATACGCGGATCTGCGC
AGCACCATGGCCTGAAATAACCTCTGAAAGAGGAACTTGGTTAGGTACCTTCTGAGGCGGAAAGAACCAG
CTGTGGAATGTGTGTCAGTTAGGGTGTGGAAAGTCCCCAGGCTCCCCAGCAGGCAGAAGTATGCAAAGCA
TGCATCTCAATTAGTCAGCAACCAGGTGTGGAAAGTCCCCAGGCTCCCCAGCAGGCAGAAGTATGCAAAG
CATGCATCTCAATTAGTCAGCAACCATAGTCCCGCCCCTAACTCCGCCCATCCCGCCCCTAACTCCGCCC
AGTTCCGCCCATTCTCCGCCCCATGGCTGACTAATTTTTTTTATTTATGCAGAGGCCGAGGCCGCCTCGG
CCTCTGAGCTATTCCAGAAGTAGTGAGGAGGCTTTTTTGGAGGCCTAGGCTTTTGCAAAAAGCTCGATTC
TTCTGACACTAGCGCCACCATGAAGAAGCCCGAACTCACCGCTACCAGCGTTGAAAAATTTCTCATCGAG
AAGTTCGACAGTGTGAGCGACCTGATGCAGTTGTCGGAGGGCGAAGAGAGCCGAGCCTTCAGCTTCGATG
TCGGCGGACGCGGCTATGTACTGCGGGTGAATAGCTGCGCTGATGGCTTCTACAAAGACCGCTACGTGTA
CCGCCACTTCGCCAGCGCTGCACTACCCATCCCCGAAGTGTTGGACATCGGCGAGTTCAGCGAGAGCCTG
ACATACTGCATCAGTAGACGCGCCCAAGGCGTTACTCTCCAAGACCTCCCCGAAACAGAGCTGCCTGCTG
TGTTACAGCCTGTCGCCGAAGCTATGGATGCTATTGCCGCCGCCGACCTCAGTCAAACCAGCGGCTTCGG
CCCATTCGGGCCCCAAGGCATCGGCCAGTACACAACCTGGCGGGATTTCATTTGCGCCATTGCTGATCCC
CATGTCTACCACTGGCAGACCGTGATGGACGACACCGTGTCCGCCAGCGTAGCTCAAGCCCTGGACGAAC
TGATGCTGTGGGCCGAAGACTGTCCCGAGGTGCGCCACCTCGTCCATGCCGACTTCGGCAGCAACAACGT
CCTGACCGACAACGGCCGCATCACCGCCGTAATCGACTGGTCCGAAGCTATGTTCGGGGACAGTCAGTAC
GAGGTGGCCAACATCTTCTTCTGGCGGCCCTGGCTGGCTTGCATGGAGCAGCAGACTCGCTACTTCGAGC
GCCGGCATCCCGAGCTGGCCGGCAGCCCTCGTCTGCGAGCCTACATGCTGCGCATCGGCCTGGATCAGCT
CTACCAGAGCCTCGTGGACGGCAACTTCGACGATGCTGCCTGGGCTCAAGGCCGCTGCGATGCCATCGTC
CGCAGCGGGGCCGGCACCGTCGGTCGCACACAAATCGCTCGCCGGAGCGCAGCCGTATGGACCGACGGCT
GCGTCGAGGTGCTGGCCGACAGCGGCAACCGCCGGCCCAGTACACGACCGCGCGCTAAGGAGGTAGGTCG
AGTTTAGACTCTAGCCATCACGATGGCCGCAATAAAATATCTTTATTTTCATTACATCTGTGTGTTGGTT
TTTTGTGTGAATCGATAGCGATAAGGATCCTCTTTGCGCTTGCGTTTTCCCTTGTCCAGATAGCCCAGTA
GCTGACATTCATCCGGGGTCAGCACCGTTTCTGCGGACTGGCTTTCTACGTAATGGTTTCTTAGACGTCA
GGTGGCACTTTTCGGGGAAATGTGCGCGGAACCCCTATTTGTTTATTTTTCTAAATACATTCAAATATGT
ATCCGCTCATGAGACAATAACCCTGATAAATGCTTCAATAATATTGAAAAAGGAAGAGTATGAGTATTCA
ACATTTCCGTGTCGCCCTTATTCCCTTTTTTGCGGCATTTTGCCTTCCTGTTTTTGCTCACCCAGAAACG
CTGGTGAAAGTAAAAGATGCTGAAGATCAGTTGGGTGCACGAGTGGGTTACATCGAACTGGATCTCAACA
GCGGTAAGATCCTTGAGAGTTTTCGCCCCGAAGAACGTTTTCCAATGATGAGCACTTTCAAAGTTCTGCT
ATGTGGCGCGGTATTATCCCGTATTGACGCCGGGCAAGAGCAACTCGGTCGCCGCATACACTATTCTCAG
AATGACTTGGTTGAGTACTCACCAGTCACAGAAAAGCATCTTACGGATGGCATGACAGTAAGAGAATTAT
GCAGTGCTGCCATAACCATGAGTGATAACACTGCGGCCAACTTACTTCTGACAACTATCGGAGGACCGAA
GGAGCTAACCGCTTTTTTGCACAACATGGGGGATCATGTAACTCGCCTTGATCGTTGGGAACCGGAGCTG
AATGAAGCCATACCAAACGACGAGCGTGACACCACGATGCCTGTAGCAATGGCAACAACGTTGCGCAAAC
TATTAACTGGCGAACTACTTACTCTAGCTTCCCGGCAACAATTAATAGACTGGATGGAGGCGGATAAAGT
TGCAGGACCACTTCTGCGCTCGGCCCTTCCGGCTGGCTGGTTTATTGCTGATAAATCTGGAGCCGGTGAG
CGTGGGTCTCGCGGTATCATTGCAGCACTGGGGCCAGATGGTAAGCCCTCCCGTATCGTAGTTATCTACA
CGACGGGGAGTCAGGCAACTATGGATGAACGAAATAGACAGATCGCTGAGATAGGTGCCTCACTGATTAA
GCATTGGTAATTCGAAATGACCGACCAAGCGACGCCCAACCGGTATCAGCTCACTCAAAGGCGGTAATAC
GGTTATCCACAGAATCAGGGGATAACGCAGGAAAGAACATGTGAGCAAAAGGCCAGCAAAAGGCCAGGAA
CCGTAAAAAGGCCGCGTTGCTGGCGTTTTTCCATAGGCTCCGCCCCCCTGACGAGCATCACAAAAATCGA
CGCTCAAGTCAGAGGTGGCGAAACCCGACAGGACTATAAAGATACCAGGCGTTTCCCCCTGGAAGCTCCC
TCGTGCGCTCTCCTGTTCCGACCCTGCCGCTTACCGGATACCTGTCCGCCTTTCTCCCTTCGGGAAGCGT
GGCGCTTTCTCATAGCTCACGCTGTAGGTATCTCAGTTCGGTGTAGGTCGTTCGCTCCAAGCTGGGCTGT
GTGCACGAACCCCCCGTTCAGCCCGACCGCTGCGCCTTATCCGGTAACTATCGTCTTGAGTCCAACCCGG
TAAGACACGACTTATCGCCACTGGCAGCAGCCACTGGTAACAGGATTAGCAGAGCGAGGTATGTAGGCGG
TGCTACAGAGTTCTTGAAGTGGTGGCCTAACTACGGCTACACTAGAAGGACAGTATTTGGTATCTGCGCT
CTGCTGAAGCCAGTTACCTTCGGAAAAAGAGTTGGTAGCTCTTGATCCGGCAAACAAACCACCGCTGGTA
GCGGTGGTTTTTTTGTTTGCAAGCAGCAGATTACGCGCAGAAAAAAAGGATTTCAAGAAGATCCTTTGAT
CTTTTCTACGGGGTCTGACGCTCAGTGGAACGAAAACTCACGTTAAGGGATTTTGGTCATGAGATTATCA
AAAAGGATCTTCACCTAGATCCTTTTATAGTCCGGAAATACAGGAACGCACGCTGGATGGCCCTTCGCTG
GGATGGTGAAACCATGAAAAATGGCAGCTTCAGTGGATTAAGTGGGGGTAATGTGGCCTGTACCCTCTGG
TTGCATAGGTATTCATACGGTTAAAATTTATCAGGCGCGATTGCGGCAGTTTTTCGGGTGGTTTGTTGCC
ATTTTTACCTGTCTGCTGCCGTGATCGCGCTGAACGCGT
